>Addgene plasmid #224013 | AiP12857 - pAAV-AiE0674m-minBG-SYFP2-WPRE3-BGHpA (Alias: CN2857) | addgene full sequence | sequence record 449778 | Addgene NGS Result
CCTGCAGGCAGCTGCGCGCTCGCTCGCTCACTGAGGCCGCCCGGGCAAAGCCCGGGCGTCGGGCGACCTT
TGGTCGCCCGGCCTCAGTGAGCGAGCGAGCGCGCAGAGAGGGAGTGGCCAACTCCATCACTAGGGGTTCC
TGCGGCCGCACGCGTTGCTGGGATTAAAGGCATGTGCCACCACTGCCCGGCCGAATTACAAACTTTTTAA
GATAAGAAAAACAGGACAGGTTTCAGTGGTAGTTCAGTATAGATTTTTTAAAAAGTAAAGGCTGTTCATT
TTAAGGAAAGGCTTATGATATTTCAGCTCTAACAGTTTATGGTTCAGTTTTAAAATAACAGAAATTCATA
GTTAAGATGTTAATGCATTCTTTGCAGCTTTTTAGATATGTATAAGTATAATTTTAGTTTAAGAAAATGA
TAAATATAGATTTGATTTAAGGATTCTCCTCAATTTGCCTCACAGCCTCCCTTTTAGATGGCAGGTTTCT
AAAGACTGGTGGTATTATCTCTGATATGGTGCCAGTGGCGCTTTTTTTTTTTAAAAGAAAGTGTGCTACT
TTTAGCTAATGCAGATTTCCACTAAATAAACTGTTAGGCGATAAGAACGAAGGGAAGGCAGAGGATAAGA
AATGAGAGCAGAGACGGCGCCATTTCCGGCTCCAGACAACCGGCCACCTTCCTGGTGAGAGCACAGGAGC
TCGGGCTGGGCATAAAAGTCAGGGCAGAGCCATCTATTGCTTACATTTGCTTCTGGGATCCAGATCTTTC
GAAGCTAGCGCTACCGGTCGCCACCATGGTGAGCAAGGGCGAGGAGCTGTTCACCGGGGTGGTGCCCATC
CTGGTCGAGCTGGACGGCGACGTAAACGGCCACAAGTTCAGCGTGTCCGGCGAGGGCGAGGGCGATGCCA
CCTACGGCAAGCTGACCCTGAAGCTGATCTGCACCACCGGCAAGCTGCCCGTGCCCTGGCCCACCCTCGT
GACCACCCTGGGCTACGGCGTGCAGTGCTTCGCCCGCTACCCCGACCACATGAAGCAGCACGACTTCTTC
AAGTCCGCCATGCCCGAAGGCTACGTCCAGGAGCGCACCATCTTCTTCAAGGACGACGGCAACTACAAGA
CCCGCGCCGAGGTGAAGTTCGAGGGCGACACCCTGGTGAACCGCATCGAGCTGAAGGGCATCGACTTCAA
GGAGGACGGCAACATCCTGGGGCACAAGCTGGAGTACAACTACAACAGCCACAACGTCTATATCACCGCC
GACAAGCAGAAGAACGGCATCAAGGCCAACTTCAAGATCCGCCACAACATCGAGGACGGCGGCGTGCAGC
TCGCCGACCACTACCAGCAGAACACCCCCATCGGCGACGGCCCCGTGCTGCTGCCCGACAACCACTACCT
GAGCTACCAGTCCAAGCTGAGCAAAGACCCCAACGAGAAGCGCGATCACATGGTCCTGCTGGAGTTCGTG
ACCGCCGCCGGGATCACTCTCGGCATGGACGAGCTGTACAAGTAAGTCGACGGCGCGCCGCGGCCGCGAA
TTCGATATCATAATCAACCTCTGGATTACAAAATTTGTGAAAGATTGACTGGTATTCTTAACTATGTTGC
TCCTTTTACGCTATGTGGATACGCTGCTTTAATGCCTTTGTATCATGCTATTGCTTCCCGTATGGCTTTC
ATTTTCTCCTCCTTGTATAAATCCTGGTTAGTTCTTGCCACGGCGGAACTCATCGCCGCCTGCCTTGCCC
GCTGCTGGACAGGGGCTCGGCTGTTGGGCACTGACAATTCCGTGGCTCGAGAGATCTTCGACTGTGCCTT
CTAGTTGCCAGCCATCTGTTGTTTGCCCCTCCCCCGTGCCTTCCTTGACCCTGGAAGGTGCCACTCCCAC
TGTCCTTTCCTAATAAAATGAGGAAATTGCATCGCATTGTCTGAGTAGGTGTCATTCTATTCTGGGGGGT
GGGGTGGGGCAGGACAGCAAGGGGGAGGATTGGGAAGACAATAGCAGGCATGAGATCTCACGTGCGGACC
GAGCGGCCGCAGGAACCCCTAGTGATGGAGTTGGCCACTCCCTCTCTGCGCGCTCGCTCGCTCACTGAGG
CCGGGCGACCAAAGGTCGCCCGACGCCCGGGCTTTGCCCGGGCGGCCTCAGTGAGCGAGCGAGCGCGCAG
CTGCCTGCAGGGGCGCCTGATGCGGTATTTTCTCCTTACGCATCTGTGCGGTATTTCACACCGCATA
[142 nt withheld, positions 2238-2379]
C
[141 nt withheld, positions 2381-2521]
CCTTTGACGTTGGAGTCCACGTTCTTT
[37 nt withheld, positions 2549-2585]
ACCCTATCTCGGGCTATTCTTTTGATTTATAAGGGATTTTGCCGATTTCGGCCTATTGGTTAAAAAATGA
GCTGATTTAACAAAAATTTAACGCGAATTTTAACAAAATATTAACGTTTACAATTTTATGGTGCACTCTC
AGTACAATCTGCTCTGATGCCGCATAGTTAAGCCAGCCCCGACACCCGCCAACACCCGCTGACGCGCCCT
GACGGGCTTGTCTGCTCCCGGCATCCGCTTACAGACAAGCTGTGACCGTCTCCGGGAGCTGCATGTGTCA
GAGGTTTTCACCGTCATCACCGAAACGCGCGAGACGAAAGGGCCTCGTGATACGCCTATTTTTATAGGTT
AATGTCATGATAATAATGGTTTCTTAGACGTCAGGTGGCACTTTTCGGGGAAATGTGCGCGGAACCCCTA
TTTGTTTATTTTTCTAAATACATTCAAATATGTATCCGCTCATGAGACAATAACCCTGATAAATGCTTCA
ATAATATTGAAAAAGGAAGAGTATGAGTATTCAACATTTCCGTGTCGCCCTTATTCCCTTTTTTGCGGCA
TTTTGCCTTCCTGTTTTTGCTCACCCAGAAACGCTGGTGAAAGTAAAAGATGCTGAAGATCAGTTGGGTG
CACGAGTGGGTTACATCGAACTGGATCTCAACAGCGGTAAGATCCTTGAGAGTTTTCGCCCCGAAGAACG
TTTTCCAATGATGAGCACTTTTAAAGTTCTGCTATGTGGCGCGGTATTATCCCGTATTGACGCCGGGCAA
GAGCAACTCGGTCGCCGCATACACTATTCTCAGAATGACTTGGTTGAGTACTCACCAGTCACAGAAAAGC
ATCTTACGGATGGCATGACAGTAAGAGAATTATGCAGTGCTGCCATAACCATGAGTGATAACACTGCGGC
CAACTTACTTCTGACAACGATCGGAGGACCGAAGGAGCTAACCGCTTTTTTGCACAACATGGGGGATCAT
GTAACTCGCCTTGATCGTTGGGAACCGGAGCTGAATGAAGCCATACCAAACGACGAGCGTGACACCACGA
TGCCTGTAGCAATGGCAACAACGTTGCGCAAACTATTAACTGGCGAACTACTTACTCTAGCTTCCCGGCA
ACAATTAATAGACTGGATGGAGGCGGATAAAGTTGCAGGACCACTTCTGCGCTCGGCCCTTCCGGCTGGC
TGGTTTATTGCTGATAAATCTGGAGCCGGTGAGCGTGGGTCTCGCGGTATCATTGCAGCACTGGGGCCAG
ATGGTAAGCCCTCCCGTATCGTAGTTATCTACACGACGGGGAGTCAGGCAACTATGGATGAACGAAATAG
ACAGATCGCTGAGATAGGTGCCTCACTGATTAAGCATTGGTAACTGTCAGACCAAGTTTACTCATATATA
CTTTAGATTGATTTAAAACTTCATTTTTAATTTAAAAGGATCTAGGTGAAGATCCTTTTTGATAATCTCA
TGACCAAAATCCCTTAACGTGAGTTTTCGTTCCACTGAGCGTCAGACCCCGTAGAAAAGATCAAAGGATC
TTCTTGAGATCCTTTTTTTCTGCGCGTAATCTGCTGCTTGCAAACAAAAAAACCACCGCTACCAGCGGTG
GTTTGTTTGCCGGATCAAGAGCTACCAACTCTTTTTCCGAAGGTAACTGGCTTCAGCAGAGCGCAGATAC
CAAATACTGTCCTTCTAGTGTAGCCGTAGTTAGGCCACCACTTCAAGAACTCTGTAGCACCGCCTACATA
CCTCGCTCTGCTAATCCTGTTACCAGTGGCTGCTGCCAGTGGCGATAAGTCGTGTCTTACCGGGTTGGAC
TCAAGACGATAGTTACCGGATAAGGCGCAGCGGTCGGGCTGAACGGGGGGTTCGTGCACACAGCCCAGCT
TGGAGCGAACGACCTACACCGAACTGAGATACCTACAGCGTGAGCTATGAGAAAGCGCCACGCTTCCCGA
AGGGAGAAAGGCGGACAGGTATCCGGTAAGCGGCAGGGTCGGAACAGGAGAGCGCACGAGGGAGCTTCCA
GGGGGAAACGCCTGGTATCTTTATAGTCCTGTCGGGTTTCGCCACCTCTGACTTGAGCGTCGATTTTTGT
GATGCTCGTCAGGGGGGCGGAGCCTATGGAAAAACGCCAGCAACGCGGCCTTTTTACGGTTCCTGGCCTT
TTGCTGGCCTTTTGCTCACATGT
Features (pLannotate 1.2.2; 13 found; start..end, strand, type, name):
      1..141     -  repeat_region  AAV2 ITR: inverted terminal repeat of adeno-associated virus serotype 2 inverted
    796..1512    +  CDS            SYFP2: SYFP2 is a basic (constitutively fluorescent) yellow fluorescent protein published in 2006, derived from Aequorea victoria. It is reported to be a very rapidly-maturing monomer with moderate acid sensitivity.
   1552..1709    +  misc_feature   WPRE (fragment): woodchuck hepatitis virus posttranscriptional regulatory element
   1715..1795    +  misc_feature   WPRE (fragment): woodchuck hepatitis virus posttranscriptional regulatory element
   1812..1923    +  polyA_signal   bGH poly(A) signal: bovine growth hormone polyadenylation signal
   2041..2181    +  repeat_region  AAV2 ITR: inverted terminal repeat of adeno-associated virus serotype 2 inverted
   2186..2237    -  misc_feature   bom (fragment): basis of mobility region from pBR322
   2256..2636    +  rep_origin     M13 ori (sequence partly withheld): M13 bacteriophage origin of replication; arrow indicates direction of (+) strand synthesis
   2712..2761    -  misc_feature   bom (fragment): basis of mobility region from pBR322
   2863..2898    -  CDS            rop (fragment): Rop protein, which maintains plasmids at low copy number; rop
   2993..3097    +  promoter       AmpR promoter: bla
   3098..3958    +  CDS            AmpR: β-lactamase; bla; confers resistance to ampicillin, carbenicillin, and related antibiotics
   4129..4717    +  rep_origin     ori: high-copy-number ColE1/pMB1/pBR322/pUC origin of replication
