[The description below was written by a language model from this plasmid's Addgene catalogue record and pLannotate feature annotations shown in this document.]
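Description:
AiP12857 - pAAV-AiE0674m-minBG-SYFP2-WPRE3-BGHpA (alias CN2857) is an AAV transfer plasmid of about 4.8 kb built on a pAAV backbone, intended for packaging into recombinant adeno-associated virus and delivery to the brain. It is maintained in bacteria through a high-copy ColE1/pUC-type origin and selected with ampicillin via the β-lactamase gene under its own promoter. The backbone also carries an M13 phage origin and small remnants of pBR322 bom and rop sequences. The recommended host is a recombination-deficient stable strain, which is typical for plasmids whose ITRs are prone to rearrangement.

Between the two AAV2 inverted terminal repeats, which provide the signals for genome replication and encapsidation, sits a compact enhancer-reporter cassette. AiE0674m is an enhancer sequence designed to drive expression in cortical layer 5 extratelencephalic (L5_ET) neurons. It is paired with minBG, read here as a minimal beta-globin promoter, which has little activity alone, so that expression depends on the enhancer. Neither element is annotated in the feature table, but they presumably occupy the unannotated stretch between the left ITR and the reporter. The reporter is SYFP2, a monomeric, rapidly maturing yellow fluorescent protein derived from Aequorea victoria. It is followed by WPRE3, a shortened woodchuck hepatitis virus posttranscriptional element (detected as two WPRE fragments) that boosts transcript stability and expression. A bovine growth hormone polyadenylation signal terminates the transcript.

The construct belongs to a suite of enhancer AAVs developed for genetic access to cortical cell types. It serves to label L5_ET neurons fluorescently and to assess the specificity of the enhancer without the need for transgenic lines.
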