Addgene plasmid #224013: AiP12857 - pAAV-AiE0674m-minBG-SYFP2-WPRE3-BGHpA (Alias: CN2857)
Purpose: AiE0674m is an enhancer sequence, designed to drive AAV-mediated transgene expression in cortical L5_ET neurons
Depositing lab: Allen Institute for Brain Science & Jonathan Ting. Depositing organization: Allen Institute. Publication: A suite of enhancer AAVs and transgenic mouse lines for genetic access to cortical cell types. Ben-Simon Y, Hooper M, Narayan S, Daigle TL, Dwivedi D, Way SW, Oster A, Stafford DA, Mich JK, Taormina MJ, Martinez RA, Opitz-Araya X, Roth JR, Alexander JR, Allen S, Amster A, Arbuckle J, Ayala A, Baker PM, Bakken TE, Barcelli T, Barta S, Bendrick J, Bertagnolli D, Bielstein C, Bishwakarma P, Bowlus J, Boyer G, Brouner K, Casian B, Casper T, Chakka AB, Chakrabarty R, Chance RK, Chavan S, Clark M, Colbert K, Collman F, Daniel S, Departee M, DiValentin P, Donadio N, Dotson N, Egdorf T, Fliss T, Gabitto M, Garcia J, Gary A, Gasperini M, Gloe J, Goldy J, Gore BB, Graybuck L, Greisman N, Haeseleer F, Halterman C, Haradon Z, Hastings SD, Helback O, Ho W, Hockemeyer D, Huang C, Huff S, Hunker A, Johansen N, Jones D, Juneau Z, Kalmbach B, Kannan M, Khem S, Kussick E, Kutsal R, Larsen R, Lee C, Lee AY, Leibly M, Lenz GH, Li S, Liang E, Lusk N, Madigan Z, Malloy J, Malone J, McCue R, Melchor J, Mollenkopf T, Moosman S, Morin E, Newman D, Ng L, Ngo K, Omstead V, Otto S, Oyama A, Pena N, Pham T, Phillips E, Pom CA, Potekhina L, Ransford S, Ray PL, Rette D, Reynoldson C, Rimorin C, Rocha D, Ruiz A, Sanchez REA, Sawyer L, Sedeno-Cortes A, Sevigny JP, Shapovalova N, Shepard N, Shulga L, Sigler AR, Siverts L, Soliman S, Somasundaram S, Staats B, Stewart K, Szelenyi E, Tieu M, Trader C, Tran A, van Velthoven CTJ, Walker M, Wang Y, Weed N, Wirthlin M, Wood T, Wynalda B, Yao Z, Zhou T, Ariza J, Dee N, Reding M, Ronellenfitch K, Mufti S, Sunkin SM, Smith KA, Esposito L, Waters J, Thyagarajan B, Yao S, Lein ES, Zeng H, Levi BP, Ngai J, Ting JT, Tasic B. Cell. 2025 May 16:S0092-8674(25)00513-6. doi: 10.1016/j.cell.2025.05.002. PubMed 40403729.
Backbone
  Vector backbone: pAAV
  Vector type: AAV
Growth in bacteria
  Bacterial resistance: Ampicillin, 100 μg/mL
  Growth temperature: 30°C
  Growth strain: NEB Stable
  Copy number: High Copy
Gene/Insert
  Gene/Insert name: SYFP2
  Species: Synthetic
  Mutation: NA
  Promoter: minBG
  Cloning method: Other
Terms and licenses: Academic/Nonprofit Terms; Industry Terms: Not Available to Industry
Depositor comments: Cloning Method: RE Cloning
How to cite: AiP12857 - pAAV-AiE0674m-minBG-SYFP2-WPRE3-BGHpA (Alias: CN2857) was a gift from Allen Institute for Brain Science & Jonathan Ting (Addgene plasmid # 224013 ; http://n2t.net/addgene:224013 ; RRID:Addgene_224013)
